>Addgene plasmid #234120 | pRS424 Prp8 WT TRP1 | addgene full sequence | sequence record 464810 | Addgene NGS Result
[564 nt withheld, positions 1-564]
ACTAAACGTTTGACTTTCGTAATCAGCGGAAGCTACTACAACTATCTCCTCACCTTGCGCATTGATAGTT
TTAGTTTTCATAACAGTTGATGCACCTGCAGCTTCTTCGTCGTTCTGCTTTTCTGACCTGGCAGCTTCTA
ATTCAGCCATTTTTTGTCTCTTCACAGATGGTGCCTTGATATTTTGACCCAATATAATATCTTTAATTTC
CGTTTGAGTTAAGGCAGATATATTGACATTGTATTTTCTGCCGTACTCAGTCAAAATCAAATCTCTCATT
TGAGATTCGATAGTGATCCATTGTTCATCAGTGAATGAAGGCCATAAATGGTACGATTTGATAGTGATCG
TGGGGTCACTGAGTAGAATCATTTTGGCACTTTCCTCGTTCGTCTTTAAAGCTCTTAAAAGTAGTGTAAG
TCTAGAAAATGCAGTGTACGATGAAATACGGTCTAACCAATCATCATAAATGTTAAACAGAACCATCTGA
GGTTCAGTAGCTTTCATCACAACATCAGAAAGTTTATCTATTGACATTGCAGCTGAAAATGGTAGTCGCA
GCTCTGTTGGCCTGATTGCTATGTTAGGAAAGTCAAGCATGTGAACCTCTAAAGGATCAAGCATTGCCTT
TCTTGTGACGATAATTTGTTTTGGCTGCTCTTCTTTGGGCAAAGATCTCACAAGAGCACTAACTTCCTCA
GCTGTTTTCCATTTGGCCAATTGGCTTAAACGTTTTTGACCGGCCCATACAGAGGTATGGATAATTTTCA
GAAACAGATGCCCAGTCTTTGGATTTAAAGTGAAAATGCAACCATTAATTGCTTTTGTAGCAACGTTCCC
TTCAAAAGTCTTGTGGACAGTAACTCTATACACATTAGTGTCGTCAACGAAGAGTTTAATGTCGTTATTG
AATAACTCGGCATAGTTTGAGGAGTTTAAAAATGGTTCCTGTACACTAGATTGATATATTTGAAGACCTT
TTCTAATACGTTCACGAAGGACATATAATGCTGGGTTAGCTTTCATAATTGTTCTCATACTATTTTGTAT
CAAAGGTTTTAATCCGTTGAACCAATTACCATAGGCATCATACATGTTATAAGCCAAATCGATACCGATC
ATAACACCTGTTGGGGAGGGATACATGCTGACATTATCTGTTGTATAATCGAGGAATTTTGCCCTCACAT
AACGAGATATATCATGAGAATCATAATCACCGTATCTCAATTGTACATCAAACCACATTTTGTTGGTAAT
CAATCCCTTAAATGAGTCATTTGTTTCATGTAATAGGGAGGGTTTTGAAACTTCCCATTCATGAACACTT
TCCATAGTTATGTCAGCGGCAGATGAATTCATCTTGTACGATTTGCGGGGATGCACTGTTTCTTTAGTCA
CAGATTCAATTTGCAAAACATCTAGCTCACCATCGAGAATTTGACAAATATCAAAAACTATACTTTCATG
TATTTTTTGCCACAAATGAGCACGGAATATTTGAATTAAAGATATTTTTAACGTAGGAATTTTACCATGG
AGGAAGATACCAGTCAGATCCAATTGCACCAAGAAACCGACATAGACATTTGCTCTGTTAATAGTTGGTG
ACCACCATAAGGTAAATCTACGATTTGGAATTTGGCTTAAACCAGTTCTTTGAGCATGAGTTAGCTTCTT
AAATTGCATGGAATCCTCAAACCCGGACGCCTTTTCCCAAAACAAACCTTCCCATGAATTAAAACCAGTC
CCCTTAAATAAAGTGTGTTCCAAAATTGTTTCAATACCTCCTAGGGCTTGAATCACATCAGTTCTATAGG
CATTTAAATTCCATAATTTACCGTCATGGTGGGAGTTTGTCCACCAAAAGGGGCTGTTTCTCTCTAGAGA
GTACTGTTTAAATTCCCTACGGATTCTGTGACCTCTGTCATACGCTAGAGTATGTCGATCTCTTTGAAAT
AAAGTGCTAATACGAGGTATACCACGATCCCACGATCCTTCAAGTTCTTCAAAAGCTAACCTCCTATTCT
GCTGAATAGCTTCCTGCCTTTTCGTTGCATACTCGGCCCACACCCTTTGAGAGTCTAAAAATTCATTTTC
CCAAGTAGTGATGTAACGGAAGATAGTTGGGATTAATTTTTCATCCTCGTGCGTCATACCAGCACGAAAA
TGCGTAATTCCAGTATCGGTCTGTTTTGACCAACTTAAGTCAGATGCAGGAATTAAAATATGAGAAGCAC
TAATCATACCCAACCCACCAAGTTCTTTTGGTGTATAAAAAACAGCAGGTGGAAATCTTGTTGGCATTTT
CGAATTTAAACCAAGTTTGACACGGTTTTGAATTCTTGTTTCTCCTTTCACCAGGATATCTAATAACGGC
TCCGTGGCAACAATGGCTTCTCTAAAGTATGTGAAAAGGGATATCAGTGAAGTGTTCCATTTAGCGGCCA
CTTTAGTAAAAGTGGTTGAACCGGAGGCCATCAATATGCCTCTTATTCTGCTGTCAAATTTTTTGATTTC
TTCTTCAGATACCTTTAAATATGCTTTTGCAGTTCTTTGCTTGGTTCTTTCGTCAACTAAATCCCAAACA
CCTTCATCGTTAGAAACCACCTCTTCCATTCTTTGTCTTGGTAATATTCTGACTTCAAAACCACACATAG
AGAAGAGTAAGTTCGGATTGTTTTTACTGTATACGGAAACAAAAGCATTTTCCCATTTAATTGACGTTAA
CGAAGTTGGCACCCTACTTTGAATTTCCCAAAACACTGCTCGCCCTAGGTTAACGTCCTGACGTATTAGC
CTCATGCGCGAATCTTTGGGCCAGCATTTTCTATTATTGTATCCGATGCTGTTTTCAAAGTTTGGATCTG
GATTCTCTGCCAAGTATTCATCAGTCAATTCCTCTCCCTCATCTTCTTCAAAGTGAAAAAGCATATATAT
ACGATCTAAATATCTGGTGTAAAGTCTGATCGGATGTGCCTTTTCTACTTCTTTGCTCTTGAATTGCATA
AATTCATTTGGATTGTTAGCTGGACCAGCCAAATCTGTAGCCCTTTCCTGACCCAATAGTAAAAGATCTA
TAACTAGTCCGTAATATTGGAATATGAAAGAAGCGAACTTCAACCCGCGTATTAAGCCATATTTGTTGAC
GTGACTCATATCTTTAAAGTTGATAACAACATTATTTTTTGCAGTGATATAGTCAGCAATATTAGGATCT
ACAATCAGGCGAAGTAATCTATTAAGTAAAGTAAAGTCAATTTTTTCGGCCATTTCACCCAAAGTAGTCT
CAAGCAAAACTGCAGATTGGCCTCTGGATACATCCCAAATTTCAGATAGGTTGTTTATACCCTGAGTCCA
CTTGTATACCAGAAGAGGTGGTATCTCTGAATCACTTGGTTTAATCCAGTTTGGGAAAAGCTTTCGTTGG
TCAGCTTCGTACCATAAATACTGATCAAGATATGCATCGGTAATCTTTTCCAAGGGATCAACTGAATAAA
CAGGGGAAATGTTTTGATAGTTTTCCATCATGGTTATATCAACAGGCTTAAAAACTCGCTGGGTCAACAA
GTACTTTTTGATTCTGTTCAAAGTATCGTGAGGATTATCATAAGCCTCCTCTATCAACGCAAGTTCTTCC
CTTTCAGATGCATTTAAACGTACTTTTGATGCGTAGACATCTTTTAGGTCTTCGAGGGCAAGAACTAATA
TCTTAGTATCATTTTTGTAAGTTAAAGGTGGAAATGGTATTGGTGAAAAGCTCCTTGATTCAAGCCACTC
AACCATAACAGAAAATATGGTCGTAGCCTCTTCGGGAGTAATTTCGGGACCGTTTTTCTGTATTTGCCTT
TGACGTTCCTGCTCATTTTTGATCCAAAGTCTCGTTAAACGCCCCAGATTTTTTTTAACCATAGTCTTTT
CGACGTGAGCTCCACGCTTTATACGTTCTCGATTGTAATGAGCTGCAGATACCCAGGCATCAGCTTTGGA
TTTTATATACCGTTCAATTATTTTTTTGATTGGGGCTGGCATACCAGGAACATCCCATGGAATATTAGCC
TTCCAACATCTCCAAGCCTCACTTAAATGTTGCAGTATAGTTCTTGCCTTTTTCTGTCGAATACTCTCAG
GCATCATTTCTAAAATGTCATCCATGACCGAGTTTCGTAACTCAAGATCGTAGTAGGCGTCAAGTCTTTG
TTTAGTTGTAGTTTTGACAATTTCATTAGAACGGCCTTCAAATTGACGTGTGATAAGGTTTCCAATATAT
CTTTCGAGTAGTGGTATAGTGCCTCTTAAGAAATTTAGCCACACTCTCCACGCAGGTTGCCAAAATCCAC
AACCAGGTCCTTTTCCCAAATTTTTATTAAACTTATAATATATGATATGTTTCAGATCTTTACATGCGCG
GATTTGATGCATTACTTTATATTTATAACGATAAATACCGGTCAATTGTCCTATGTGGTTCAAAATATAA
TGTATACCATCTGCTAACTGGAAGGCATCTACATTTCCTAACCTAAACTGCACATGTGTATCTACAATCA
GTTTCATCATTTTTAGCAATTCACGCATCAAATGAAATGAGTTTCCAAGTCTTGACTTTTTACGTTCTTT
TGTGGTTAAGGTTTTAGTTGGTTTTAAATTGAAATTGTAGTCGAGATGTAAATAAGTTAGGCCCTTTCTG
TGGATTAATAAATTTAACATATTGTGTCCTTGTCGACATAGCTGGAGTCCTGCCTCTACCCAATCAATTG
TAGTTTGTTGAAAATACTTGGTATTTTTTAAACTCTTCAATAACTTAGTTTTGTTGTGGTTTGTTGGCAA
AGTAGGGTGCAATTCATTTAGCACGTAGTTCTTCAAGAGCTTTTGGTAAGAGACCTTAACTTTAACGGGA
TACTCCTCGTCAGGATGTTGCAAAAACCATTTTTTAGCCAGGGCAACATCTTGTGCTCTCACCATTTTTC
CTTTAGTTCTATTAAATGGAAAAGGTGAATGATATAACGACATCGCATCTTTTGTATTTGGCAAAATAAG
TTCTTCTTCTTCAGCCAAAAGAGGTGCAAAATCTTCAGGTAAAGTGAAATCACCGTTTTCCTTTGTATTT
GATACGTTGAGGGATGAATTATTATCAATAAAGTGAGGTATTGGGTTCAGCGATGGATCAAAAAAAAGTG
CAGGCGTGTCGTACTCCTCATCGTTCTGGATAATACACGACACTGGATTATTATACCATGGTATGCGCAC
TGAACGGGGCCGGGAATTATATAGATGAGGAAACGCTACCTTATATTCGCTTCTAATAGGAACCCTAAAT
ATTACTCTATCTATAGAGTTGAATTCGTTATAATCTTCCTCCTCTTCTCTTGGGTATAAAGGTTCAAATT
TAGGACCTCCAGGGATTGCGTTATTAAGGGCTTTACCGTTAAAAAAAGATTTTTTATCGAAAAGATAATA
GTAATTTTTGTCAGTTACTTCATCTCTAAGTGGCGTTGATAACCTATATAAGTTCGACATTTCAGGTAAA
TCAAAACTCCACTTTTTATAAGATGTACCATTGACCTTTTTACTATCCTCCTCCAAGGGCCGGGAATCGT
AGAGCCAATCTTTAACATATTCATCATCTTGAGAGTCTAAGGGAAGATTTATAGGATCCAGTGGCTCGAT
ATTTTCTATGTGCTGTTCATATGACAGAGGTGGTTCGTCATCATCGAAAGGTGGAAATCTCATTCTTTTA
AAATGTGTTCTATCTCGTTTTTCTCTCCTCATTGCTATCCAAGTAGCTGACCATTGGGCAGTATATACAG
GCTCTATTACTCTTGGTGTTTCATTCACAAATGTTATGGCTCCTGAAGTGTGATATAAAACTTTAACTTC
TTTGGCTTGCTCCCATGGATGAGGCATGTTCTCTAACAATTTTAAAATCGCGTGCGGTAAATACTTTAGA
GCGCCTAGAAAAGCCTTTTTATCAGTATTGTACATTTTGGAGGCCATGTCACTGTGAGTATTAATAATCT
TTCGCAGATGTTCCGGTGGCATCTCGGCTTTAGGAGTATATAAATTGCTTCTCTTTGCCTTTTTGGTCAT
TTTTTTTGCACGCTTTCTTGATTTTCGAGTGACGAAAGTATCTTTTCCTATGTCCAATTTTCTCTTTCCA
TGTAATTCTACTTTCTTTTCTGCTTTAGTCTCTAATTCATCTAGACCTGGAGGGGGTGGTGGCGGTGGTA
ATGTGAAGTCCACAATTTCTTCAGCGTTTATTTCGAAGTTGCTTGGAGGAGGTGGTGGAGGCGGAAGGAA
TGTATCCTCATTTACCGATGATGGCACCATCGGATTATCCAGTTCTTCGATTTCGTATCCAGGCGGTGGT
GGTGGTGGTGGTGGAAGTGCTAAGTCGCTGTCCTCTTCAAAACCAGGAGGTGGGGGCGGTAGTCCACTCA
TCTTTCTTTGACGCTATTTTTTTTTTGGAAGGAAGTTCAATCGCACAAGTATTTTCTATGGTCTTCGTTT
CTCAAATTGTATTCCTAACTTTGTTGCTTTTGTACTAGCCGTATTACCTCGGTTCATCCTTCTGCCATGG
TCACTTTAAATAGCTATATAGCCTGGCATTTATAAAAATTTCATATCATTTAGTACGAATAGCTATGTGT
ATGTTCACTTCACTACATATGCCTTCTGCACTCCCGAGCCAGCATACGAGCCTCTTCAATCTCTTGAGAC
GTTCCACTAGGTACCCCCATGGCATAATCATAAGCCAATTGGTAGTTTCCTGCCTTAATCTCAAATATTG
CCAGCCAAAGCCTAGCCTTCACGGTTTCATCTGTTACTATACCTTCCAGAAGTTCTTCCACATCTACACA
TTTCATCATGAACTTCTTACATTCTTGCAAGTCTTCAAGTTCTTCATATAGTTGCGCTAACCGGTAATAT
ATTGAAGTATTTTGATCGACCGTTTGTGAAGCTTTTATGGATCTTTTGTAGCATTTTATAGCTTCTACCT
TATTTCCCGTCTTACTATAACATTCTCCCAATACTTGCCAAATCCGACGATCCCAAGGTTTCAAAGTGCA
AGCTTTCTGGAAGTAGTAAAGAGAATATAAATGCATGTCCAGGAGAGCATAAGCCTGGCCCAAACCAAAC
CATGCTTTGAAGTCTCGAGGGGGGGCCCGGTACCCAATTCGCCCTATAGTGAGTCGTATTACGCGCGCTC
ACTGGCCGTCGTTTTACAACGTCGTGACTGGGAAAACCCTGGCGTTACCCAACTTAATCGCCTTGCAGCA
CATCCCCCTTTCGCCAGCTGGCGTAATAGCGAAGAGGCCCGCACCGATCGCCCTTCCCAACAGTTGCGCA
GCCTGAATGGCGAATGG
[124 nt withheld, positions 7932-8055]
C
[91 nt withheld, positions 8057-8147]
A
[49 nt withheld, positions 8149-8197]
CCTTTGACGTTGGAGTCCACGTTCTTT
[37 nt withheld, positions 8225-8261]
ACCCTATCTCGGTCTATTCTTTTGATTTATAAGGGATTTTGCCGATTTCGGCCTATTGGTTAAAAAATGA
GCTGATTTAACAAAAATTTAACGCGAATTTTAACAAAATATTAACGCTTACAATTTCCTGATGCGGTATT
TTCTCCTTACGCATCTGTGCGGTATTTCACACCGCATAGATCGGCAAGTGCACAAACAATACTTAAATAA
ATACTACTCAGTAATAACCTATTTCTTAGCATTTTTGACGAAATTTGCTATTTTGTTAGAGTCTTTTACA
CCATTTGTCTCCACACCTCCGCTTACATCAACACCAATAACGCCATTTAATCTAAGCGCATCACCAACAT
TTTCTGGCGTCAGTCCACCAGCTAACATAAAATGTAAGCTTTCGGGGCTCTCTTGCCTTCCAACCCAGTC
AGAAATCGAGTTCCAATCCAAAAGTTCACCTGTCCCACCTGCTTCTGAATCAAACAAGGGAATAAACGAA
TGAGGTTTCTGTGAAGCTGCACTGAGTAGTATGTTGCAGTCTTTTGGAAATACGAGTCTTTTAATAACTG
GCAAACCGAGGAACTCTTGGTATTCTTGCCACGACTCATCTCCATGCAGTTGGACGATATCAATGCCGTA
ATCATTGACCAGAGCCAAAACATCCTCCTTAGGTTGATTACGAAACACGCCAACCAAGTATTTCGGAGTG
CCTGAACTATTTTTATATGCTTTTACAAGACTTGAAATTTTCCTTGCAATAACCGGGTCAATTGTTCTCT
TTCTATTGGGCACACATATAATACCCAGCAAGTCAGCATCGGAATCTAGAGCACATTCTGCGGCCTCTGT
GCTCTGCAAGCCGCAAACTTTCACCAATGGACCAGAACTACCTGTGAAATTAATAACAGACATACTCCAA
GCTGCCTTTGTGTGCTTAATCACGTATACTCACGTGCTCAATAGTCACCAATGCCCTCCCTCTTGGCCCT
CTCCTTTTCTTTTTTCGACCGAATTAATTCTTAATCGGCAAAAAAAGAAAAGCTCCGGATCAAGATTGTA
CGTAAGGTGACAAGCTATTTTTCAATAAAGAATATCTTCCACTACTGCCATCTGGCGTCATAACTGCAAA
GTACACATATATTACGATGCTGTTCTATTAAATGCTTCCTATATTATATATATAGTAATGTCGTTGATCT
ATGGTGCACTCTCAGTACAATCTGCTCTGATGCCGCATAGTTAAGCCAGCCCCGACACCCGCCAACACCC
GCTGACGCGCCCTGACGGGCTTGTCTGCTCCCGGCATCCGCTTACAGACAAGCTGTGACCGTCTCCGGGA
GCTGCATGTGTCAGAGGTTTTCACCGTCATCACCGAAACGCGCGAGACGAAAGGGCCTCGTGATACGCCT
ATTTTTATAGGTTAATGTCATGATAATAATGGTTTCTTAGTATGATCCAATATCAAAGGAAATGATAGCA
TTGAAGGATGAGACTAATCCAATTGAGGAGTGGCAGCATATAGAACAGCTAAAGGGTAGTGCTGAAGGAA
GCATACGATACCCCGCATGGAATGGGATAATATCACAGGAGGTACTAGACTACCTTTCATCCTACATAAA
TAGACGCATATAAGTACGCATTTAAGCATAAACACGCACTATGCCGTTCTTCTCATGTATATATATATAC
AGGCAACACGCAGATATAGGTGCGACGTGAACAGTGAGCTGTATGTGCGCAGCTCGCGTTGCATTTTCGG
AAGCGCTCGTTTTCGGAAACGCTTTGAAGTTCCTATTCCGAAGTTCCTATTCTCTAGAAAGTATAGGAAC
TTCAGAGCGCTTTTGAAAACCAAAAGCGCTCTGAAGACGCACTTTCAAAAAACCAAAAACGCACCGGACT
GTAACGAGCTACTAAAATATTGCGAATACCGCTTCCACAAACATTGCTCAAAAGTATCTCTTTGCTATAT
ATCTCTGTGCTATATCCCTATATAACCTACCCATCCACCTTTCGCTCCTTGAACTTGCATCTAAACTCGA
CCTCTACATTTTTTATGTTTATCTCTAGTATTACTCTTTAGACAAAAAAATTGTAGTAAGAACTATTCAT
AGAGTGAATCGAAAACAATACGAAAATGTAAACATTTCCTATACGTAGTATATAGAGACAAAATAGAAGA
AACCGTTCATAATTTTCTGACCAATGAAGAATCATCAACGCTATCACTTTCTGTTCACAAAGTATGCGCA
ATCCACATCGGTATAGAATATAATCGGGGATGCCTTTATCTTGAAAAAATGCACCCGCAGCTTCGCTAGT
AATCAGTAAACGCGGGAAGTGGAGTCAGGCTTTTTTTATGGAAGAGAAAATAGACACCAAAGTAGCCTTC
TTCTAACCTTAACGGACCTACAGTGCAAAAAGTTATCAAGAGACTGCATTATAGAGCGCACAAAGGAGAA
AAAAAGTAATCTAAGATGCTTTGTTAGAAAAATAGCGCTCTCGGGATGCATTTTTGTAGAACAAAAAAGA
AGTATAGATTCTTTGTTGGTAAAATAGCGCTCTCGCGTTGCATTTCTGTTCTGTAAAAATGCAGCTCAGA
TTCTTTGTTTGAAAAATTAGCGCTCTCGCGTTGCATTTTTGTTTTACAAAAATGAAGCACAGATTCTTCG
TTGGTAAAATAGCGCTTTCGCGTTGCATTTCTGTTCTGTAAAAATGCAGCTCAGATTCTTTGTTTGAAAA
ATTAGCGCTCTCGCGTTGCATTTTTGTTCTACAAAATGAAGCACAGATGCTTCGTTCAGGTGGCACTTTT
CGGGGAAATGTGCGCGGAACCCCTATTTGTTTATTTTTCTAAATACATTCAAATATGTATCCGCTCATGA
GACAATAACCCTGATAAATGCTTCAATAATATTGAAAAAGGAAGAGTATGAGTATTCAACATTTCCGTGT
CGCCCTTATTCCCTTTTTTGCGGCATTTTGCCTTCCTGTTTTTGCTCACCCAGAAACGCTGGTGAAAGTA
AAAGATGCTGAAGATCAGTTGGGTGCACGAGTGGGTTACATCGAACTGGATCTCAACAGCGGTAAGATCC
TTGAGAGTTTTCGCCCCGAAGAACGTTTTCCAATGATGAGCACTTTTAAAGTTCTGCTATGTGGCGCGGT
ATTATCCCGTATTGACGCCGGGCAAGAGCAACTCGGTCGCCGCATACACTATTCTCAGAATGACTTGGTT
GAGTACTCACCAGTCACAGAAAAGCATCTTACGGATGGCATGACAGTAAGAGAATTATGCAGTGCTGCCA
TAACCATGAGTGATAACACTGCGGCCAACTTACTTCTGACAACGATCGGAGGACCGAAGGAGCTAACCGC
TTTTTTGCACAACATGGGGGATCATGTAACTCGCCTTGATCGTTGGGAACCGGAGCTGAATGAAGCCATA
CCAAACGACGAGCGTGACACCACGATGCCTGTAGCAATGGCAACAACGTTGCGCAAACTATTAACTGGCG
AACTACTTACTCTAGCTTCCCGGCAACAATTAATAGACTGGATGGAGGCGGATAAAGTTGCAGGACCACT
TCTGCGCTCGGCCCTTCCGGCTGGCTGGTTTATTGCTGATAAATCTGGAGCCGGTGAGCGTGGGTCTCGC
GGTATCATTGCAGCACTGGGGCCAGATGGTAAGCCCTCCCGTATCGTAGTTATCTACACGACGGGGAGTC
AGGCAACTATGGATGAACGAAATAGACAGATCGCTGAGATAGGTGCCTCACTGATTAAGCATTGGTAACT
GTCAGACCAAGTTTACTCATATATACTTTAGATTGATTTAAAACTTCATTTTTAATTTAAAAGGATCTAG
GTGAAGATCCTTTTTGATAATCTCATGACCAAAATCCCTTAACGTGAGTTTTCGTTCCACTGAGCGTCAG
ACCCCGTAGAAAAGATCAAAGGATCTTCTTGAGATCCTTTTTTTCTGCGCGTAATCTGCTGCTTGCAAAC
AAAAAAACCACCGCTACCAGCGGTGGTTTGTTTGCCGGATCAAGAGCTACCAACTCTTTTTCCGAAGGTA
ACTGGCTTCAGCAGAGCGCAGATACCAAATACTGTTCTTCTAGTGTAGCCGTAGTTAGGCCACCACTTCA
AGAACTCTGTAGCACCGCCTACATACCTCGCTCTGCTAATCCTGTTACCAGTGGCTGCTGCCAGTGGCGA
TAAGTCGTGTCTTACCGGGTTGGACTCAAGACGATAGTTACCGGATAAGGCGCAGCGGTCGGGCTGAACG
GGGGGTTCGTGCACACAGCCCAGCTTGGAGCGAACGACCTACACCGAACTGAGATACCTACAGCGTGAGC
TATGAGAAAGCGCCACGCTTCCCGAAGGGAGAAAGGCGGACAGGTATCCGGTAAGCGGCAGGGTCGGAAC
AGGAGAGCGCACGAGGGAGCTTCCAGGGGGAAACGCCTGGTATCTTTATAGTCCTGTCGGGTTTCGCCAC
CTCTGACTTGAGCGTCGATTTTTGTGATGCTCGTCAGGGGGGCGGAGCCTATGGAAAAACGCCAGCAACG
CGGCCTTTTTACGGTTCCTGGCCTTTTGCTGGCCTTTTGCTCACATGTTCTTTCCTGCGTTATCCCCTGA
TTCTGTGGATAACCGTATTACCGCCTTTGAGTGAGCTGATACCGCTCGCCGCAGCCGAACGACCGAGCGC
AGCGAGTCAGTGAGCGAGGAAGCGGAAGAGCGCCCAATACGCAAACCGCCTCTCCCCGCGCGTTGGCCGA
TTCATTAATGCAGCTGGCACGACAGGTTTCCCGACTGGAAAGCGGGCAGTGAGCGCAACGCAATTAATGT
GAGTTAGCTCACTCATTAGGCACCCCAGGCTTTACACTTTATGCTTCCGGCTCGTATGTTGTGTGGAATT
GTGAGCGGATAACAATTTCACACAGGAAACAGCTATGACCATGATTACGCCAAGCGCGCAATTAACCCTC
ACTAAAGGGAACAAAAGCTGGAGCTCCACCGCGGTGGCGGCCGCTCTAGCGCTATATGCGTTGATGCAAT
TTCTATGCGCACCCGTTCTCGGAGCACTGTCCGACCGCTTTGGCCGCCGCCCAGTCCTGCTCGCTTCGCT
ACTTGGAGCCACTATCGACTACGCGATCATGGCGACCACACCCGTCCTGTGGATCTTCAATTTCTCCTCT
CGATTTTGTGTTATCATTCTTCCCACAACTTTCCTGGGCTCCACTTTTTTGATTGGTGTTGCCTTGAATT
GTTATCTGACTCTCACTCTTGCGTTTCTCAACATACTTTTGAGTTAAAATATCTATCAAAGAGTCATCGC
CATCGTTGCTATCTCCTGTTGAATCCATTTTATCTACTTCTTCTGCATTCACCTCTGCTTTTTTTTCAAC
GTTGGGTGCCTTGATGGGTGAAGATGGCAAATCGCTGAATTTCGTTATCGTCGGTTTTATAGTTAAATCG
CCCTCTATATCATCGAGAATATCATCTATATTACGGAGAGACTCCCTGGTAGATATTTCTGCTGGTTTAG
GACGCACTTGCTCATTTCCATTTTCTTGAATGAGTTGATTTACGTCAGCGTTGGGTACTTGGATATTTGT
GAAACTAAGAACAGTTTTCAGTCGATTAGGGACTATAGGTGTAGAAGAGGGATTTTGGACATCTTCGTAG
TCATCAGAGTATTCGGCAGCGCTTGTTGTTTTGTCGGACATATCTCGTTGTAAAGGTGAATATTTCCATA
TTACTTCTTCCATGGGGCCGTCCTCGTCTTGAGTGAAATCGTGATGCCTACTCAAATTAGACATTTCCCG
TTTCGGTTTAACTTGTGAATTTGGTAATTGCTTTACGCTCTTGCTAACTGCTTTGTTTATATCTTTTGTT
CTTGATGTATTTCGTACTTGTGAAACGGCTATTGACTTTAGGACACTTGCATTGGATACCTTGGTGTTCT
TCCCATTTAAGTTATTTATAGGAGCAAAAGCATACTTTTTTTTCCTCTTAGTTTGCTTAGATAATATCGC
CTTTGAATCATTTTGTATTATTTCTTTTTCCTCTGTCTTCTTCGCAGGTGAAACAGATATACTCGCAGAC
CTCTTGTTCTTCTGTGGCGTTCCGGGCATCCTGACGATCTCTTCAATTGTCAGTGTTTGCTTGCACAAAA
TGAGTACTCACTTGAGTATGTTTTCTCCCAATTTTGTTTTGAGGCTGCCGTAATGATTGTAACTTTATCT
TCAAAAATGTAACACAAGTTTTGCCATAAATAGCGTAAGATCAGTTAAATATATATAAGTTCTTTCTGCC
GCACGGAATTGCTTTATTGCGCGAAATGAAAACAAGAATATCCAATTTCTATATGAAGGACATAATGGAA
TGGGAGTGACAACGGACCATTTTCTGTCCGAACGATGTCTATCTCCTTTGGTTACTTTTTGAAATAGAAT
CACAGTCAATGACCAATTTTCACATACTTATAGCTTTTCATAGTGCGGAAAGCGTAGCTTTGAAGTAGTT
CCGAAATTATAATACATCATCGTGTGGTAGGTAGCAACTACGACGGGCATAAAAAATGCGTTGAATATTA
TACATACAAACTTATACTTACATATATATCTATGAAATAACAGATTCCAGTTTATTGGGGAATATATTCA
GCTAAATACATCGATTTGTTCGGCCTCTAACTCTTCGTCCCCCGCCAATTCGCTAAACTGTAA
[171 nt withheld, positions 14975-15145]
Features (pLannotate 1.2.2; 22 found; start..end, strand, type, name):
   7230..7724    -  CDS            CDC23 (fragment): CDC23_YEAST - Experimental evidence at protein level: Swiss-Prot protein existence level 1. Component of the anaphase promoting complex/cyclosome (APC/C), a cell cycle-regulated E3 ubiquitin-protein ligase complex that controls progression through mitosis and the G1 phase of the cell cycle. The APC/C is thought to confer substrate specificity and, in the presence of ubiquitin-conjugating E2 enzymes, it catalyzes the formation of protein-ubiquitin conjugates that are subsequently degraded by the 26S proteasome. In early mitosis, the APC/C is activated by CDC20 and targets securin PDS1, the B-ty
   7747..7765    -  promoter       T7 promoter: promoter for bacteriophage T7 RNA polymerase
   7773..7928    +  CDS            lacZα (fragment): LacZα fragment of β-galactosidase; lacZ fragment
   7932..8360    +  rep_origin     f1 ori (sequence partly withheld): f1 bacteriophage origin of replication; arrow indicates direction of (+) strand synthesis
   8388..8439    -  misc_feature   bom (fragment): basis of mobility region from pBR322
   8490..9164    -  CDS            TRP1: phosphoribosylanthranilate isomerase, required for tryptophan biosynthesis; S. cerevisiae TRP1; yeast auxotrophic marker
   9165..9312    -  promoter       TRP1 promoter: S. cerevisiae TRP1
   9451..9500    -  misc_feature   bom (fragment): basis of mobility region from pBR322
   9602..9637    -  CDS            rop (fragment): Rop protein, which maintains plasmids at low copy number; rop
   9705..11047   +  rep_origin     2μ ori: yeast 2μ plasmid origin of replication
  11074..11178   +  promoter       AmpR promoter: bla
  11179..12039   +  CDS            AmpR: β-lactamase; bla; confers resistance to ampicillin, carbenicillin, and related antibiotics
  12210..12798   +  rep_origin     ori: high-copy-number ColE1/pMB1/pBR322/pUC origin of replication
  12981..13073   +  CDS            lacI (fragment): lac repressor; lacI; The lac repressor binds to the lac operator to inhibit transcription in E. coli. This inhibition can be relieved by adding lactose or isopropyl-β-D-thiogalactopyranoside (IPTG).
  13086..13107   +  protein_bind   CAP binding site: CAP binding activates transcription in the presence of cAMP. E. coli catabolite activator protein
  13122..13152   +  promoter       lac promoter: promoter for the E. coli lac operon
  13156..13178   +  protein_bind   lac operator (fragment): The lac repressor binds to the lac operator to inhibit transcription in E. coli. This inhibition can be relieved by adding lactose or isopropyl-β-D-thiogalactopyranoside (IPTG). lac repressor encoded by lacI
  13221..13239   +  promoter       T3 promoter: promoter for bacteriophage T3 RNA polymerase
  13252..13280   +  misc_feature   MCS (fragment): pBluescript multiple cloning site
  13277..13426   +  CDS            TcR (fragment): tetracycline efflux protein; tet; confers resistance to tetracycline
  13424..14380   -  CDS            DNA2 (fragment): DNA2_YEAST - Experimental evidence at protein level: Swiss-Prot protein existence level 1. Key enzyme involved in DNA replication and DNA repair. Involved in Okazaki fragments processing by cleaving long flaps that escape FEN1: flaps that are longer than 27 nucleotides are coated by replication protein A complex (RPA), leading to recruit DNA2 which cleaves the flap until it is too short to bind RPA and becomes a substrate for FEN1. Also involved in 5'-end resection of DNA during double-strand break (DSB) repair by mediating the cleavage of 5'-ssDNA. Possesses different enzymatic activities, su
  14912..7005    -  CDS            PRP8 (across the origin) (sequence partly withheld): PRP8_YEAST - Also known as DBF3, DNA39, RNA8, SLT21, USA2. Experimental evidence at protein level: Swiss-Prot protein existence level 1. Functions as a scaffold that mediates the ordered assembly of spliceosomal proteins and snRNAs. Required for association of BRR2 with the spliceosomal U5 snRNP, and the subsequent assembly of the U4/U6-U5 tri-snRNP complex. Functions as scaffold that positions spliceosomal U2, U5 and U6 snRNAs at splice sites on pre-mRNA substrates, so that splicing can occur. Interacts with both the 5' and the 3' splice site, as well as the branch region. Has a role in branc
