[The description below was written by a language model from this plasmid's Addgene catalogue record and pLannotate feature annotations shown in this document.]
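Description:
pRS424 Prp8 WT TRP1 is a yeast expression plasmid built on the pRS424 shuttle backbone and carrying the wild-type PRP8 gene of Saccharomyces cerevisiae. The sequenced record is 15,145 nt. For propagation in E. coli it has a high-copy ColE1/pUC-type origin and the β-lactamase gene (AmpR) with its own promoter, giving ampicillin resistance. In yeast it is maintained episomally at high copy through the 2μ origin and selected by tryptophan prototrophy through the TRP1 marker and its native promoter. The usual pBluescript-derived elements of pRS vectors are also present: an f1 phage origin, T3 and T7 promoters flanking the cloning region, the lac promoter/operator, and lacZα remnants interrupted by the insert.

The payload is the complete PRP8 open reading frame, annotated on the minus strand and spanning the numbering origin of the circular sequence. Prp8 is a very large, conserved U5 snRNP protein that acts as a scaffold at the catalytic core of the spliceosome, positioning U2, U5 and U6 snRNAs at the pre-mRNA splice sites. The ORF is bordered by fragments of DNA2 on one side and CDC23 on the other, which suggests the insert is a genomic fragment with PRP8 flanking sequence. No heterologous yeast promoter is annotated, so expression may come from native upstream sequence, although the record does not state the promoter. According to the depositor, the Prp8 N-terminus was restored in this version, which destroyed an NheI site and corrected the reading frame. No epitope tags are annotated. The record gives no specific application, but the plasmid provides a TRP1-selectable wild-type PRP8 allele for expression in yeast.
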