Addgene plasmid #234120: pRS424 Prp8 WT TRP1
Purpose: The N-terminus of Prp8 was restored thereby destroying the NheI site and correcting the ORF
Depositing lab: Aaron Hoskins. Depositing organization: University of Wisconsin, Madison.
Backbone
  Vector backbone: pRS424
  Vector type: Yeast Expression
  Selectable markers: TRP1
Growth in bacteria
  Bacterial resistance: Ampicillin, 100 μg/mL
  Growth temperature: 37°C
  Growth strain: DH5alpha
  Copy number: High Copy
Gene/Insert
  Gene/Insert name: Prp8
  Species: S. cerevisiae (budding yeast)
  Cloning method: Unknown
Terms and licenses: Academic/Nonprofit Terms; Industry Terms: Not Available to Industry
How to cite: pRS424 Prp8 WT TRP1 was a gift from Aaron Hoskins (Addgene plasmid # 234120 ; http://n2t.net/addgene:234120 ; RRID:Addgene_234120)
